>Addgene plasmid #69823 | pcDNA 3.2/V5-DEST RBM14-V5 | depositor full sequence | sequence record 142810 | pcDNA 3.2/V5-DEST RBM14-V5 sequence 7503 bps
GACGGATCGGGAGATCTCCCGATCCCCTATGGTCGACTCTCAGTACAATCTGCTCTGATGCCGCATAGTT
AAGCCAGTATCTGCTCCCTGCTTGTGTGTTGGAGGTCGCTGAGTAGTGCGCGAGCAAAATTTAAGCTACA
ACAAGGCAAGGCTTGACCGACAATTGCATGAAGAATCTGCTTAGGGTTAGGCGTTTTGCGCTGCTTCGCG
ATGTACGGGCCAGATATACGCGTTGACATTGATTATTGACTAGTTATTAATAGTAATCAATTACGGGGTC
ATTAGTTCATAGCCCATATATGGAGTTCCGCGTTACATAACTTACGGTAAATGGCCCGCCTGGCTGACCG
CCCAACGACCCCCGCCCATTGACGTCAATAATGACGTATGTTCCCATAGTAACGCCAATAGGGACTTTCC
ATTGACGTCAATGGGTGGACTATTTACGGTAAACTGCCCACTTGGCAGTACATCAAGTGTATCATATGCC
AAGTACGCCCCCTATTGACGTCAATGACGGTAAATGGCCCGCCTGGCATTATGCCCAGTACATGACCTTA
TGGGACTTTCCTACTTGGCAGTACATCTACGTATTAGTCATCGCTATTACCATGGTGATGCGGTTTTGGC
AGTACATCAATGGGCGTGGATAGCGGTTTGACTCACGGGGATTTCCAAGTCTCCACCCCATTGACGTCAA
TGGGAGTTTGTTTTGGCACCAAAATCAACGGGACTTTCCAAAATGTCGTAACAACTCCGCCCCATTGACG
CAAATGGGCGGTAGGCGTGTACGGTGGGAGGTCTATATAAGCAGAGCTCTCTGGCTAACTAGAGAACCCA
CTGCTTACTGGCTTATCGAAATTAATACGACTCACTATAGGGAGACCCAAGCTGGCTAGTTAAGCTATCA
ACAAGTTTGTACAAAAAAGTTGGCATGAAGATATTCGTGGGCAACGTCGACGGGGCGGATACGACTCCGG
AGGAGCTGGCAGCCCTCTTTGCGCCCTACGGCACGGTCATGAGCTGCGCCGTCATGAAACAGTTCGCCTT
CGTGCACATGCGCGAGAACGCGGGCGCGCTGCGCGCCATCGAAGCCCTGCACGGCCACGAGCTGCGGCCG
GGGCGCGCGCTCGTGGTGGAGATGTCGCGCCCAAGGCCTCTTAATACTTGGAAGATTTTCGTGGGCAATG
TGTCGGCTGCATGCACGAGCCAGGAACTGCGCAGCCTCTTCGAGCGCCGCGGACGCGTCATCGAGTGTGA
CGTGGTGAAAGACTACGCGTTTGTTCACATGGAGAAGGAAGCAGATGCCAAAGCCGCAATCGCGCAGCTC
AACGGCAAAGAAGTGAAGGGCAAGCGCATCAACGTGGAACTCTCCACCAAGGGTCAGAAGAAGGGGCCTG
GCCTGGCTGTCCAGTCTGGGGACAAGACCAAGAAACCAGGGGCTGGGGATACGGCCTTCCCTGGAACTGG
TGGCTTCTCTGCCACCTTCGACTACCAGCAGGCTTTTGGCAACAGCACTGGTGGCTTTGATGGGCAAGCC
CGTCAGCCCACACCACCCTTCTTTGGTCGCGACCGCAGCCCTCTGCGCCGTTCACCTCCCCGAGCCTCTT
ATGTGGCTCCTCTGACGGCCCAGCCAGCTACCTACCGGGCCCAGCCGTCCGTGTCACTGGGAGCTGCCTA
CAGGGCCCAGCCTTCTGCCTCTTTGGGTGTTGGCTATCGGACTCAGCCCATGACAGCCCAGGCAGCCTCT
TACCGCGCTCAGCCCTCTGTCTCCCTTGGGGCACCATACAGGGGCCAGCTGGCTAGTCCTAGCTCCCAGT
CTGCTGCAGCTTCTTCACTCGGCCCATATGGTGGAGCCCAGCCCTCAGCCTCGGCCCTTTCCTCCTATGG
GGGTCAGGCAGCTGCAGCTTCTTCGCTCAACTCCTATGGGGCTCAGGGTTCCTCCCTTGCCTCCTATGGT
AACCAGCCATCCTCTTACGGCGCCCAGGCTGCCTCTTCCTATGGGGTTCGTGCAGCTGCTTCTTCCTACA
ACACCCAGGGAGCAGCTTCCTCCTTAGGCTCCTACGGGGCTCAGGCAGCCTCCTATGGGGCCCAGTCTGC
AGCCTCCTCACTAGCTTATGGAGCCCAGGCAGCTTCATATAATGCCCAGCCCTCGGCCTCTTACAATGCC
CAGTCTGCCCCATATGCTGCACAGCAGGCTGCTTCCTACTCTTCCCAACCTGCTGCCTATGTGGCACAGC
CAGCCACAGCTGCTGCCTATGCCAGCCAGCCAGCAGCCTACGCCGCACAAGCCACTACCCCAATGGCTGG
CTCCTATGGGGCCCAGCCGGTTGTGCAGACCCAGCTGAATAGTTACGGGGCCCAAGCATCAATGGGCCTT
TCAGGCTCCTATGGGGCTCAGTCGGCTGCTGCGGCCACTGGCTCCTATGGTGCCGCAGCAGCCTACGGGG
CCCAACCTTCTGCCACCCTGGCAGCTCCTTACCGCACTCAGTCATCAGCCTCATTGGCTGCTTCCTATGC
TGCCCAGCAGCATCCCCAGGCTGCTGCCTCCTACCGCGGCCAGCCAGGCAATGCCTACGATGGGGCAGGT
CAGCCGTCTGCAGCCTACCTGTCCATGTCCCAGGGGGCCGTTGCCAACGCCAACAGCACCCCGCCGCCCT
ATGAGCGTACCCGCCTCTCCCCACCCCGGGCCAGCTACGACGATCCCTACAAAAAGGCTGTCGCCATGTC
GAAAAGGTATGGTTCCGACCGGCGTTTAGCCGAGCTCTCTGATTACCGCCGTTTATCAGAGTCGCAGCTT
TCGTTCCGCCGCTCGCCGACAAAGTCCTCGCTGGATTACCGTCGCCTGCCCGATGCCCATTCCGATTACG
CACGCTATTCGGGCTCCTATAATGATTACCTGCGGGCGGCTCAGATGCACTCTGGCTACCAGCGCCGCAT
GTACCCAACTTTCTTGTACAAAGTGGTTGATCTAGAGGGCCCGCGGTTCGAAGGTAAGCCTATCCCTAAC
CCTCTCCTCGGTCTCGATTCTACGCGTACCGGTTAGTAATGAGTTTAAACGGGGGAGGCTAACTGAAACA
CGGAAGGAGACAATACCGGAAGGAACCCGCGCTATGACGGCAATAAAAAGACAGAATAAAACGCACGGGT
GTTGGGTCGTTTGTTCATAAACGCGGGGTTCGGTCCCAGGGCTGGCACTCTGTCGATACCCCACCGAGAC
CCCATTGGGGCCAATACGCCCGCGTTTCTTCCTTTTCCCCACCCCACCCCCCAAGTTCGGGTGAAGGCCC
AGGGCTCGCAGCCAACGTCGGGGCGGCAGGCCCTGCCATAGCAGATCTGCGCAGCTGGGGCTCTAGGGGG
TATCCCC
[124 nt withheld, positions 3368-3491]
C
[32 nt withheld, positions 3493-3524]
CA
[57 nt withheld, positions 3527-3583]
A
[49 nt withheld, positions 3585-3633]
CCTTTGACGTTGGAGTCCACGTTCTTT
[37 nt withheld, positions 3661-3697]
ACCCTATCTCGGTCTATTCTTTTGATTTATAAGGGATTTTGGGGATTTCGGCCTATTGGTTAAAAAATGA
GCTGATTTAACAAAAATTTAACGCGAATTAATTCTGTGGAATGTGTGTCAGTTAGGGTGTGGAAAGTCCC
CAGGCTCCCCAGCAGGCAGAAGTATGCAAAGCATGCATCTCAATTAGTCAGCAACCAGGTGTGGAAAGTC
CCCAGGCTCCCCAGCAGGCAGAAGTATGCAAAGCATGCATCTCAATTAGTCAGCAACCATAGTCCCGCCC
CTAACTCCGCCCATCCCGCCCCTAACTCCGCCCAGTTCCGCCCATTCTCCGCCCCATGGCTGACTAATTT
TTTTTATTTATGCAGAGGCCGAGGCCGCCTCTGCCTCTGAGCTATTCCAGAAGTAGTGAGGAGGCTTTTT
TGGAGGCCTAGGCTTTTGCAAAAAGCTCCCGGGAGCTTGTATATCCATTTTCGGATCTGATCAAGAGACA
GGATGAGGATCGTTTCGCATGATTGAACAAGATGGATTGCACGCAGGTTCTCCGGCCGCTTGGGTGGAGA
GGCTATTCGGCTATGACTGGGCACAACAGACAATCGGCTGCTCTGATGCCGCCGTGTTCCGGCTGTCAGC
GCAGGGGCGCCCGGTTCTTTTTGTCAAGACCGACCTGTCCGGTGCCCTGAATGAACTGCAGGACGAGGCA
GCGCGGCTATCGTGGCTGGCCACGACGGGCGTTCCTTGCGCAGCTGTGCTCGACGTTGTCACTGAAGCGG
GAAGGGACTGGCTGCTATTGGGCGAAGTGCCGGGGCAGGATCTCCTGTCATCTCACCTTGCTCCTGCCGA
GAAAGTATCCATCATGGCTGATGCAATGCGGCGGCTGCATACGCTTGATCCGGCTACCTGCCCATTCGAC
CACCAAGCGAAACATCGCATCGAGCGAGCACGTACTCGGATGGAAGCCGGTCTTGTCGATCAGGATGATC
TGGACGAAGAGCATCAGGGGCTCGCGCCAGCCGAACTGTTCGCCAGGCTCAAGGCGCGCATGCCCGACGG
CGAGGATCTCGTCGTGACCCATGGCGATGCCTGCTTGCCGAATATCATGGTGGAAAATGGCCGCTTTTCT
GGATTCATCGACTGTGGCCGGCTGGGTGTGGCGGACCGCTATCAGGACATAGCGTTGGCTACCCGTGATA
TTGCTGAAGAGCTTGGCGGCGAATGGGCTGACCGCTTCCTCGTGCTTTACGGTATCGCCGCTCCCGATTC
GCAGCGCATCGCCTTCTATCGCCTTCTTGACGAGTTCTTCTGAGCGGGACTCTGGGGTTCGCGAAATGAC
CGACCAAGCGACGCCCAACCTGCCATCACGAGATTTCGATTCCACCGCCGCCTTCTATGAAAGGTTGGGC
TTCGGAATCGTTTTCCGGGACGCCGGCTGGATGATCCTCCAGCGCGGGGATCTCATGCTGGAGTTCTTCG
CCCACCCCAACTTGTTTATTGCAGCTTATAATGGTTACAAATAAAGCAATAGCATCACAAATTTCACAAA
TAAAGCATTTTTTTCACTGCATTCTAGTTGTGGTTTGTCCAAACTCATCAATGTATCTTATCATGTCTGT
ATACCGTCGACCTCTAGCTAGAGCTTGGCGTAATCATGGTCATAGCTGTTTCCTGTGTGAAATTGTTATC
CGCTCACAATTCCACACAACATACGAGCCGGAAGCATAAAGTGTAAAGCCTGGGGTGCCTAATGAGTGAG
CTAACTCACATTAATTGCGTTGCGCTCACTGCCCGCTTTCCAGTCGGGAAACCTGTCGTGCCAGCTGCAT
TAATGAATCGGCCAACGCGCGGGGAGAGGCGGTTTGCGTATTGGGCGCTCTTCCGCTTCCTCGCTCACTG
ACTCGCTGCGCTCGGTCGTTCGGCTGCGGCGAGCGGTATCAGCTCACTCAAAGGCGGTAATACGGTTATC
CACAGAATCAGGGGATAACGCAGGAAAGAACATGTGAGCAAAAGGCCAGCAAAAGGCCAGGAACCGTAAA
AAGGCCGCGTTGCTGGCGTTTTTCCATAGGCTCCGCCCCCCTGACGAGCATCACAAAAATCGACGCTCAA
GTCAGAGGTGGCGAAACCCGACAGGACTATAAAGATACCAGGCGTTTCCCCCTGGAAGCTCCCTCGTGCG
CTCTCCTGTTCCGACCCTGCCGCTTACCGGATACCTGTCCGCCTTTCTCCCTTCGGGAAGCGTGGCGCTT
TCTCAATGCTCACGCTGTAGGTATCTCAGTTCGGTGTAGGTCGTTCGCTCCAAGCTGGGCTGTGTGCACG
AACCCCCCGTTCAGCCCGACCGCTGCGCCTTATCCGGTAACTATCGTCTTGAGTCCAACCCGGTAAGACA
CGACTTATCGCCACTGGCAGCAGCCACTGGTAACAGGATTAGCAGAGCGAGGTATGTAGGCGGTGCTACA
GAGTTCTTGAAGTGGTGGCCTAACTACGGCTACACTAGAAGGACAGTATTTGGTATCTGCGCTCTGCTGA
AGCCAGTTACCTTCGGAAAAAGAGTTGGTAGCTCTTGATCCGGCAAACAAACCACCGCTGGTAGCGGTGG
TTTTTTTGTTTGCAAGCAGCAGATTACGCGCAGAAAAAAAGGATCTCAAGAAGATCCTTTGATCTTTTCT
ACGGGGTCTGACGCTCAGTGGAACGAAAACTCACGTTAAGGGATTTTGGTCATGAGATTATCAAAAAGGA
TCTTCACCTAGATCCTTTTAAATTAAAAATGAAGTTTTAAATCAATCTAAAGTATATATGAGTAAACTTG
GTCTGACAGTTACCAATGCTTAATCAGTGAGGCACCTATCTCAGCGATCTGTCTATTTCGTTCATCCATA
GTTGCCTGACTCCCCGTCGTGTAGATAACTACGATACGGGAGGGCTTACCATCTGGCCCCAGTGCTGCAA
TGATACCGCGAGACCCACGCTCACCGGCTCCAGATTTATCAGCAATAAACCAGCCAGCCGGAAGGGCCGA
GCGCAGAAGTGGTCCTGCAACTTTATCCGCCTCCATCCAGTCTATTAATTGTTGCCGGGAAGCTAGAGTA
AGTAGTTCGCCAGTTAATAGTTTGCGCAACGTTGTTGCCATTGCTACAGGCATCGTGGTGTCACGCTCGT
CGTTTGGTATGGCTTCATTCAGCTCCGGTTCCCAACGATCAAGGCGAGTTACATGATCCCCCATGTTGTG
CAAAAAAGCGGTTAGCTCCTTCGGTCCTCCGATCGTTGTCAGAAGTAAGTTGGCCGCAGTGTTATCACTC
ATGGTTATGGCAGCACTGCATAATTCTCTTACTGTCATGCCATCCGTAAGATGCTTTTCTGTGACTGGTG
AGTACTCAACCAAGTCATTCTGAGAATAGTGTATGCGGCGACCGAGTTGCTCTTGCCCGGCGTCAATACG
GGATAATACCGCGCCACATAGCAGAACTTTAAAAGTGCTCATCATTGGAAAACGTTCTTCGGGGCGAAAA
CTCTCAAGGATCTTACCGCTGTTGAGATCCAGTTCGATGTAACCCACTCGTGCACCCAACTGATCTTCAG
CATCTTTTACTTTCACCAGCGTTTCTGGGTGAGCAAAAACAGGAAGGCAAAATGCCGCAAAAAAGGGAAT
AAGGGCGACACGGAAATGTTGAATACTCATACTCTTCCTTTTTCAATATTATTGAAGCATTTATCAGGGT
TATTGTCTCATGAGCGGATACATATTTGAATGTATTTAGAAAAATAAACAAATAGGGGTTCCGCGCACAT
TTCCCCGAAAAGTGCCACCTGACGTC
Features (pLannotate 1.2.2; 23 found; start..end, strand, type, name):
     36..80      -  misc_feature   bom (fragment): basis of mobility region from pBR322
    235..614     +  enhancer       CMV enhancer: human cytomegalovirus immediate early enhancer
    615..818     +  promoter       CMV promoter: human cytomegalovirus (CMV) immediate early promoter
    814..847     +  LTR            5' LTR (truncated) (fragment): truncated 5' long terminal repeat (LTR) from HIV-1
    863..881     +  promoter       T7 promoter: promoter for bacteriophage T7 RNA polymerase
    912..929     +  protein_bind   attB1 (fragment): mutant version of attB; core recombination site for the Gateway® BP reaction BP Clonase™
    935..2941    +  CDS            RBM14: RBM14_HUMAN - Also known as SIP. Experimental evidence at protein level: Swiss-Prot protein existence level 1. Isoform 1 may function as a nuclear receptor coactivator, enhancing transcription through other coactivators such as NCOA6 and CITED1. Isoform 2, functions as a transcriptional repressor, modulating transcriptional activities of coactivators including isoform 1, NCOA6 and CITED1 (PubMed:11443112). Regulates centriole biogenesis by suppressing the formation of aberrant centriolar protein complexes in the cytoplasm and thus preserving mitotic spindle integrity. Prevents the formation of
   2943..2967    -  protein_bind   attB2: mutant version of attB; recombination site for the Gateway® BP reaction BP Clonase™
   2993..3034    +  CDS            V5 tag: epitope tag from simian virus 5
   3118..3166    +  polyA_signal   HSV TK poly(A) signal: herpes simplex virus thymidine kinase polyadenylation signal (Cole and Stacy, 1985)
   3257..3273    -  polyA_signal   bGH poly(A) signal (fragment): bovine growth hormone polyadenylation signal
   3368..3796    +  rep_origin     f1 ori (sequence partly withheld): f1 bacteriophage origin of replication; arrow indicates direction of (+) strand synthesis
   3810..4139    +  promoter       SV40 promoter: SV40 enhancer and early promoter
   4206..4997    +  CDS            neo: KKA2_KLEPN - Also known as kan, nptII. Experimental evidence at protein level: Swiss-Prot protein existence level 1. Resistance to kanamycin, neomycin, paromomycin, ribostamycin, butirosin and gentamicin B. From Klebsiella pneumoniae.
   5023..5181    +  CDS            ble (fragment): BLE_KLEPN - Experimental evidence at protein level: Swiss-Prot protein existence level 1. Binding protein with a strong affinity to the bleomycin family of antibiotics. Binds to CL990; an antimitotic-antibiotic compound. From Klebsiella pneumoniae.
   5176..5297    +  polyA_signal   SV40 poly(A) signal: SV40 polyadenylation signal
   5370..5386    -  protein_bind   lac operator: The lac repressor binds to the lac operator to inhibit transcription in E. coli. This inhibition can be relieved by adding lactose or isopropyl-β-D-thiogalactopyranoside (IPTG). lac repressor encoded by lacI
   5394..5424    -  promoter       lac promoter: promoter for the E. coli lac operon
   5439..5460    -  protein_bind   CAP binding site: CAP binding activates transcription in the presence of cAMP. E. coli catabolite activator protein
   5473..5565    -  CDS            lacI (fragment): lac repressor; lacI; The lac repressor binds to the lac operator to inhibit transcription in E. coli. This inhibition can be relieved by adding lactose or isopropyl-β-D-thiogalactopyranoside (IPTG).
   5748..6336    -  rep_origin     ori: high-copy-number ColE1/pMB1/pBR322/pUC origin of replication
   6507..7367    -  CDS            AmpR: β-lactamase; bla; confers resistance to ampicillin, carbenicillin, and related antibiotics
   7368..7472    -  promoter       AmpR promoter: bla
