[The description below was written by a language model from this plasmid's Addgene catalogue record and pLannotate feature annotations shown in this document.]
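Description:
pcDNA 3.2/V5-DEST RBM14-V5 is a mammalian expression plasmid of about 7.5 kb, built by Gateway recombination of a human RBM14 (RNA-binding protein 14, also called PSP2, SIP or COAA) open reading frame into the pcDNA 3.2/V5-DEST destination backbone; the depositor notes that the cDNA came from an ORFeome library. It is maintained in E. coli through a high-copy ColE1/pUC-type origin with ampicillin selection (AmpR under its own bla promoter). An f1 origin is also present, which allows single-stranded DNA production. The catalogue also lists the vector type as retroviral, but apart from a very short match to an HIV-1 LTR next to the CMV promoter, which is probably an annotation artefact, the feature table shows no LTRs, packaging signal or other viral transfer elements. The construct looks like a conventional transfection plasmid.

The expression cassette consists of the human cytomegalovirus immediate-early enhancer and promoter, followed by a T7 promoter that could support in vitro transcription. The RBM14 coding sequence is flanked by the attB1 and attB2 sites left by Gateway recombination. Downstream of attB2 the backbone supplies a V5 epitope, giving a C-terminally V5-tagged protein that can be detected or immunoprecipitated with anti-V5 antibodies, and the transcript ends at the HSV thymidine kinase polyadenylation signal. A separate SV40 early promoter drives the neomycin phosphotransferase gene with an SV40 poly(A) signal, which permits G418 selection of stably transfected mammalian cells. The stated purpose is expression of RBM14-V5 in mammalian cells, and the plasmid was deposited with a study identifying AMPK phosphorylation substrates.
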