Addgene plasmid #69823: pcDNA 3.2/V5-DEST RBM14-V5
Purpose: Expresses RBM14-V5 in mammalian cells
Depositing lab: Anne Brunet. Depositing organization: Stanford University. Publication: Identification of AMPK Phosphorylation Sites Reveals a Network of Proteins Involved in Cell Invasion and Facilitates Large-Scale Substrate Prediction. Schaffer BE, Levin RS, Hertz NT, Maures TJ, Schoof ML, Hollstein PE, Benayoun BA, Banko MR, Shaw RJ, Shokat KM, Brunet A. Cell Metab. 2015 Nov 3;22(5):907-21. doi: 10.1016/j.cmet.2015.09.009. Epub 2015 Oct 8. PubMed 26456332.
Backbone
  Vector backbone: pcDNA 3.2/V5-DEST
  Backbone size w/o insert (bp): 5396
  Total vector size (bp): 7505
  Vector type: Mammalian Expression, Retroviral
Growth in bacteria
  Bacterial resistance: Ampicillin, 100 μg/mL
  Growth temperature: 37°C
  Growth strain: NEB Stable
  Copy number: High Copy
Gene/Insert
  Gene/Insert name: RNA-binding protein 14 (alt name: RBM14, PSP2, SIP)
  Species: H. sapiens (human)
  Insert size (bp): 2109
  GenBank ID: BC000488
  Entrez Gene: RBM14 (a.k.a. COAA, PSP2, SIP, SYTIP1, TMEM137)
  Promoter: cmv
  Tag / fusion protein: v5 (C terminal on backbone)
  Cloning method: Gateway Cloning
  Sequencing primers: 5′ GGCACCAAAATCAACGGGACTTTC; 3′ GTCTCCTTCCGTGTTTCAGTTAGCC
Terms and licenses: Academic/Nonprofit Terms; Industry Terms: Not Available to Industry
Depositor comments: vector is Gateway and cDNA is from Orfeome library (Open Biosystems)
How to cite: pcDNA 3.2/V5-DEST RBM14-V5 was a gift from Anne Brunet (Addgene plasmid # 69823 ; http://n2t.net/addgene:69823 ; RRID:Addgene_69823)
