>Addgene plasmid #69823 | pcDNA 3.2/V5-DEST RBM14-V5 | addgene partial sequence | sequence record 142808 | CMV-F 5'-CGCAAATGGGCGGTAGGCGTG-3'
CAGAGCTCTCTGGCTAACTAGAGAACCCACTGCTTACTGGCTTATCGAAATTAATACGACTCACTATAGG
GAGACCCAAGCTGGCTAGTTAAGCTATCAACAAGTTTGTACAAAAAAGTTGGCATGAAGATATTCGTGGG
CAACGTCGACGGGGCGGATACGACTCCGGAGGAGCTGGCAGCCCTCTTTGCGCCCTACGGCACGGTCATG
AGCTGCGCCGTCATGAAACAGTTCGCCTTCGTGCACATGCGCGAGAACGCGGGCGCGCTGCGCGCCATCG
AAGCCCTGCACGGCCACGAGCTGCGGCCGGGGCGCGCGCTCGTGGTGGAGATGTCGCGCCCAAGGCCTCT
TAATACTTGGAAGATTTTCGTGGGCAATGTGTCGGCTGCATGCACGAGCCAGGAACTGCGCAGCCTCTTC
GAGCGCCGCGGACGCGTCATCGAGTGTGACGTGGTGAAAGACTACGCGTTTGTTCACATGGAGAAGGAAG
CAGATGCCAAAGCCGCAATCGCGCAGCTCAACGGCAAAGAAGTGAAGGGCAAGCGCATCAACGTGGAACT
CTCCACCAAGGGTCAGAAGAAGGGGCCTGGCCTGGCTGTCCAGTCTGGGGACAAGACCAAGAAACCAGGG
GCTGGGGATACGGCCTTCCCTGGAACTGGTGGCTTCTCTGCCACCTTCGACTACCAGCAGGCTTTTGGCA
ACAGCACTGGTGGCTTTGATGGGCAAGCCCGTCAGCCCACACCACCCTTCTTTGGTCGCGACCGCAGCCC
TCTGCGCCGTTCACCTCCCCGAGCCTCTTATGTGGCTCCTCTGACGGCCCAGCCAGCTACCTACCGGG
