>Addgene plasmid #69823 | pcDNA 3.2/V5-DEST RBM14-V5 | addgene partial sequence | sequence record 142809 | TK-pA-R2 5'-GGTGGGGAAAAGGAAGAAAC-3'
CTCGGTGGGGTATCGACAGAGTGCCAGCCCTGGGACCGAACCCCGCGTTTATGAACAAACGACCCAACAC
CCGTGCGTTTTATTCTGTCTTTTTATTGCCGTCATAGCGCGGGTTCCTTCCGGTATTGTCTCCTTCCGTG
TTTCAGTTAGCCTCCCCCGTTTAAACTCATTACTAACCGGTACGCGTAGAATCGAGACCGAGGAGAGGGT
TAGGGATAGGCTTACCTTCGAACCGCGGGCCCTCTAGATCAACCACTTTGTACAAGAAAGTTGGGTACAT
GCGGCGCTGGTAGCCAGAGTGCATCTGAGCCGCCCGCAGGTAATCATTATAGGAGCCCGAATAGCGTGCG
TAATCGGAATGGGCATCGGGCAGGCGACGGTAATCCAGCGAGGACTTTGTCGGCGAGCGGCGGAACGAAA
GCTGCGACTCTGATAAACGGCGGTAATCAGAGAGCTCGGCTAAACGCCGGTCGGAACCATACCTTTTCGA
CATGGCGACAGCCTTTTTGTAGGGATCGTCGTAGCTGGCCCGGGGTGGGGAGAGGCGGGTACGCTCATAG
GGCGGCGGGGTGCTGTTGGCGTTGGCAACGGCCCCCTGGGACATGGACAGGTAGGCTGCAGACGGCTGAC
CTGCCCCATCGTAGGCATTGCCTGGCTGGCCGCGGTAGGAGGCAGCAGCCTGGGGATGCTGCTGGGCAGC
ATAGGAAGCAGCCAATGAGGCTGATGACTGAGTGCGGTAAGGAGCTGCCAGGGTGGCAGAAGGT
